Addgene plasmid #144160: TFORF2869
Purpose: Lentiviral vector for overexpressing transcription factor ORFs with unique 24-bp barcodes. Barcodes facilitate identification of transcription factors in pooled screens.
Depositing lab: Feng Zhang. Depositing organization: Broad Institute. Publication: A transcription factor atlas of directed differentiation. Joung J, Ma S, Tay T, Geiger-Schuller KR, Kirchgatterer PC, Verdine VK, Guo B, Arias-Garcia MA, Allen WE, Singh A, Kuksenko O, Abudayyeh OO, Gootenberg JS, Fu Z, Macrae RK, Buenrostro JD, Regev A, Zhang F. Cell. 2023 Jan 5;186(1):209-229.e26. doi: 10.1016/j.cell.2022.11.026. PubMed 36608654.
Backbone
  Vector backbone: pLX_TRC317
  Backbone manufacturer: Broad Institute Genetic Perturbation Platform
  Backbone size w/o insert (bp): 8264
  Vector type: Mammalian Expression, Lentiviral
  Selectable markers: Puromycin
Growth in bacteria
  Bacterial resistance: Ampicillin, 100 μg/mL
  Growth temperature: 37°C
  Growth strain: NEB Stable
  Copy number: High Copy
Gene/Insert
  Gene/Insert name: ZNF865
  Species: H. sapiens (human)
  Insert size (bp): 3281
  Entrez Gene: ZNF865
  Promoter: EF1a
  Cloning method: Unknown
  Sequencing primers: 5′ GGGTGGAGACTGAAGTTAGGCCAG; 3′ CACATAGCGTAAAAGGAGCAACATAG
Terms and licenses: Academic/Nonprofit Terms; Industry Terms: Not Available to Industry
Depositor comments: NM_001195605,ENST00000568956 . The transcription factor ORF portion of this plasmid was synthesized by Genewiz. Please test multiple small colonies in case of plasmid recombination. To make this collection available in a timely manner, a portion of this collection was not fully sequenced by Addgene. If an Addgene verified full plasmid sequence is not available, please contact us prior to placing an order to request the full sequence.
How to cite: TFORF2869 was a gift from Feng Zhang (Addgene plasmid # 144160 ; http://n2t.net/addgene:144160 ; RRID:Addgene_144160)
