[The description below was written by a language model from this plasmid's Addgene catalogue record and pLannotate feature annotations shown in this document.]
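Description:
TFORF2869 is a lentiviral mammalian expression plasmid built on the pLX_TRC317 backbone and carrying the human zinc-finger gene ZNF865. It belongs to a barcoded collection of transcription factor ORFs. The sequenced record is 11,545 nt, which matches the stated backbone plus an insert of about 3.3 kb. The plasmid is propagated in E. coli through a high-copy ColE1/pUC-type origin with ampicillin selection (AmpR). An f1 origin and remnants of the lac region, with flanking T7 and T3 promoters, are also present. The depositor notes a risk of recombination, and a recombination-tolerant bacterial strain is listed for growth, as is common for vectors carrying LTR repeats.

The viral portion follows a third-generation, self-inactivating design. An RSV promoter fused to a truncated HIV-1 5' LTR drives production of the genomic RNA. It is followed by the Ψ packaging signal with a partial gag sequence, the RRE for Rev-dependent nuclear export, a cPPT/CTS, a WPRE to boost transcript expression, and a ΔU3 3' LTR. An SV40 polyadenylation signal lies downstream of the 3' LTR. Two expression units sit within this frame. SV40 early promoter sequences lie upstream of the puromycin N-acetyltransferase gene, which allows selection of transduced cells. The EF-1α promoter constitutively expresses the ZNF865 ORF, which was made synthetically. According to the record, each clone carries a unique 24-bp barcode, although the feature table does not annotate it. A short U6 promoter fragment lies between the ORF and the WPRE.

The construct is intended for overexpressing ZNF865 in mammalian cells. In pooled transcription factor screens, such as directed differentiation studies, the barcode is read out to identify which factor each cell received.
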