Features (pLannotate 1.2.2; 31 found; start..end, strand, type, name):
      1..1179    +  promoter       EF-1α promoter: strong constitutive promoter for human elongation factor EF-1α
   1196..4372    +  CDS            ZNF865: ZN865_HUMAN - Experimental evidence at protein level: Swiss-Prot protein existence level 1. May be involved in transcriptional regulation. From Homo sapiens (Human).
   4388..4441    +  promoter       U6 promoter (fragment): RNA polymerase III promoter for human U6 snRNA
   4483..5071    +  misc_feature   WPRE: woodchuck hepatitis virus posttranscriptional regulatory element
   5122..5141    +  misc_feature   cPPT/CTS (fragment): central polypurine tract and central termination sequence of HIV-1
   5143..5376    +  LTR            3' LTR (ΔU3): self-inactivating 3' long terminal repeat (LTR) from HIV-1
   5454..5575    +  polyA_signal   SV40 poly(A) signal: SV40 polyadenylation signal
   5615..5750    +  rep_origin     SV40 ori: SV40 origin of replication
   5771..5789    -  promoter       T7 promoter: promoter for bacteriophage T7 RNA polymerase
   5797..5952    +  CDS            lacZα (fragment): LacZα fragment of β-galactosidase; lacZ fragment
   5957..6385    +  rep_origin     f1 ori (sequence partly withheld): f1 bacteriophage origin of replication; arrow indicates direction of (+) strand synthesis
   6438..6542    +  promoter       AmpR promoter: bla
   6543..7403    +  CDS            AmpR: β-lactamase; bla; confers resistance to ampicillin, carbenicillin, and related antibiotics
   7574..8162    +  rep_origin     ori: high-copy-number ColE1/pMB1/pBR322/pUC origin of replication
   8345..8437    +  CDS            lacI (fragment): lac repressor; lacI; The lac repressor binds to the lac operator to inhibit transcription in E. coli. This inhibition can be relieved by adding lactose or isopropyl-β-D-thiogalactopyranoside (IPTG).
   8450..8471    +  protein_bind   CAP binding site: CAP binding activates transcription in the presence of cAMP. E. coli catabolite activator protein
   8486..8516    +  promoter       lac promoter: promoter for the E. coli lac operon
   8520..8542    +  protein_bind   lac operator (fragment): The lac repressor binds to the lac operator to inhibit transcription in E. coli. This inhibition can be relieved by adding lactose or isopropyl-β-D-thiogalactopyranoside (IPTG). lac repressor encoded by lacI
   8585..8603    +  promoter       T3 promoter: promoter for bacteriophage T3 RNA polymerase
   8631..8857    +  promoter       RSV promoter: Rous sarcoma virus enhancer/promoter
   8858..9038    +  LTR            5' LTR (truncated): truncated 5' long terminal repeat (LTR) from HIV-1
   9085..9210    +  misc_feature   HIV-1 Ψ: packaging signal of human immunodeficiency virus type 1
   9194..9557    +  CDS            HIV-1 gag (fragment): gag protein from human immunodeficiency virus 1; gag
   9703..9936    +  misc_feature   RRE: The Rev response element (RRE) of HIV-1 allows for Rev-dependent mRNA export from the nucleus to the cytoplasm.
  10313..10339   +  CDS            Rev (fragment): human immunodeficiency virus 1 (HIV-1) Rev protein; rev; enhances nuclear export of unspliced and incompletely spliced viral mRNAs
  10346..10369   +  promoter       SV40 promoter (fragment): SV40 early promoter
  10370..10441   +  promoter       SV40 promoter (fragment): SV40 enhancer and early promoter
  10465..10600   +  rep_origin     SV40 ori: SV40 origin of replication
  10646..11242   +  CDS            PuroR (fragment): puromycin N-acetyltransferase; pac from Streptomyces; confers resistance to puromycin
  11291..11408   +  misc_feature   cPPT/CTS: central polypurine tract and central termination sequence of HIV-1
  11473..11539   +  CDS            small t antigen (fragment): SV40 (simian virus 40) small t antigen
>Addgene plasmid #144160 | TFORF2869 | addgene full sequence | sequence record 353775 | Addgene NGS Result
GGCTCCGGTGCCCGTCAGTGGGCAGAGCGCACATCGCCCACAGTCCCCGAGAAGTTGGGGGGAGGGGTCG
GCAATTGAACCGGTGCCTAGAGAAGGTGGCGCGGGGTAAACTGGGAAAGTGATGTCGTGTACTGGCTCCG
CCTTTTTCCCGAGGGTGGGGGAGAACCGTATATAAGTGCAGTAGTCGCCGTGAACGTTCTTTTTCGCAAC
GGGTTTGCCGCCAGAACACAGGTAAGTGCCGTGTGTGGTTCCCGCGGGCCTGGCCTCTTTACGGGTTATG
GCCCTTGCGTGCCTTGAATTACTTCCACCTGGCTGCAGTACGTGATTCTTGATCCCGAGCTTCGGGTTGG
AAGTGGGTGGGAGAGTTCGAGGCCTTGCGCTTAAGGAGCCCCTTCGCCTCGTGCTTGAGTTGAGGCCTGG
CCTGGGCGCTGGGGCCGCCGCGTGCGAATCTGGTGGCACCTTCGCGCCTGTCTCGCTGCTTTCGATAAGT
CTCTAGCCATTTAAAATTTTTGATGACCTGCTGCGACGCTTTTTTTCTGGCAAGATAGTCTTGTAAATGC
GGGCCAAGATCTGCACACTGGTATTTCGGTTTTTGGGGCCGCGGGCGGCGACGGGGCCCGTGCGTCCCAG
CGCACATGTTCGGCGAGGCGGGGCCTGCGAGCGCGGCCACCGAGAATCGGACGGGGGTAGTCTCAAGCTG
GCCGGCCTGCTCTGGTGCCTGGCCTCGCGCCGCCGTGTATCGCCCCGCCCTGGGCGGCAAGGCTGGCCCG
GTCGGCACCAGTTGCGTGAGCGGAAAGATGGCCGCTTCCCGGCCCTGCTGCAGGGAGCTCAAAATGGAGG
ACGCGGCGCTCGGGAGAGCGGGCGGGTGAGTCACCCACACAAAGGAAAAGGGCCTTTCCGTCCTCAGCCG
TCGCTTCATGTGACTCCACGGAGTACCGGGCGCCGTCCAGGCACCTCGATTAGTTCTCGAGCTTTTGGAG
TACGTCGTCTTTAGGTTGGGGGGAGGGGTTTTATGCGATGGAGTTTCCCCACACTGAGTGGGTGGAGACT
GAAGTTAGGCCAGCTTGGCACTTGATGTAATTCTCCTTGGAATTTGCCCTTTTTGAGTTTGGATCTTGGT
TCATTCTCAAGCCTCAGACAGTGGTTCAAAGTTTTTTTCTTCCATTTCAGGTGTCGTGAGGCTAGCACCG
CCACCATGGAGGCGAACCCAGCGGGCAGCGGCGCCGGGGGTGGCGGGAGCAGCGGCATCGGGGGCGAGGA
CGGGGTGCACTTCCAGAGCTACCCCTTCGACTTCCTGGAATTCCTCAACCACCAGCGCTTCGAGCCCATG
GAACTGTATGGGGAACACGCCAAGGCGGTGGCGGCCCTGCCCTGCGCCCCCGGCCCCCCGCCGCAGCCCC
CGCCGCAGCCCCCTCCCCCGCAGTATGACTACCCGCCCCAGTCCACCTTCAAGCCCAAGGCGGAGGTGCC
CTCCTCGTCCTCGTCCTCGTCCTCCTCCTCCTCCTCTTCGTCCTCCTCGTCGTCATCTTCGTCCTCTTCC
TCTTCCCAAGCCAAGAAGCCCGATCCGCCCCTGCCGCCCGCCTTCGGGGCGCCCCCTCCTCCCCTCTTTG
ACGCTGCTTTCCCCACTCCGCAGTGGGGCATCGTGGACCTCTCGGGGCACCAGCACTTGTTTGGGAACCT
GAAGCGAGGAGGGCCCGCGTCCGGGCCGGGGGTGACGCCTGGGCTGGGCGCTCCCGCGGGGGCCCCAGGG
CCGCTTCCTGCCCCCTCGCAGACCCCGCCAGGACCCCCCGCGGCGGCGGCCTGCGACCCCACCAAGGACG
ACAAGGGCTACTTCCGGAGACTGAAGTACCTGATGGAGCGGCGCTTCCCCTGCGGCGTGTGCCAGAAGTC
CTTCAAGCAGTCCTCGCACCTGGTCCAGCACATGCTGGTGCACTCGGGGGAGAGGCCCTACGAATGCGGC
GTCTGCGGCCGCACCTACAACCACGTGTCCAGCCTCATCCGCCACCGCCGCTGCCACAAGGACGTGCCAC
CGGCCGCGGGGGGCCCGCCCCAGCCCGGCCCCCACCTCCCGCCGCTGGGCCTCCCAGCACCCGCTGCCAG
CGCCGCCACCGCCGCCGCCCCCTCCACGGTGTCCTCGGGCCCTCCAGCCACGCCCGTGGCGCCTGCCCCC
TCCGCAGACGGGAGCGCCGCCCCTGCTGGTGTTGGGGTGCCCCCTCCTGCCACCGGGGGTGGCGATGGCC
CGTTCGCCTGCCCACTCTGCTGGAAGGTTTTCAAGAAGCCCAGTCACCTCCACCAGCACCAGATCATCCA
CACGGGCGAGAAGCCCTTCTCCTGCTCCGTGTGCAGCAAAAGCTTCAACCGCAGGGAGAGTCTGAAGCGC
CACGTGAAGACGCACTCGGCCGACCTCCTGCGCCTGCCCTGCGGCATCTGCGGGAAGGCCTTCCGCGACG
CCTCCTACCTCCTCAAGCACCAGGCGGCCCACGCGGGGGCGGGCGCCGGGGGGCCTCGGCCCGTGTACCC
CTGCGACCTGTGCGGCAAGTCCTACTCGGCTCCGCAGAGCCTGCTCCGCCACAAGGCCGCCCACGCCCCG
CCCGCTGCCGCTGCGGAGGCGCCCAAGGACGGGGCGGCCTCGGCCCCGCAGCCCCCGCCCACCTTCCCCC
CGGGCCCGTACCTCCTGCCCCCCGACCCTCCCACCACAGACAGCGAGAAGGCGGCGGCGGCCGCGGCGGC
GGTGGTGTACGGCGCTGTGCCCGTCCCGCTCCTGGGCGCCCACCCGCTGCTGCTCGGCGGCGCGGGGACC
AGCGGGGCGGGAGGCTCGGGCGCCAGCGTCCCAGGAAAGACGTTCTGCTGCGGCATCTGCGGGCGCGGCT
TCGGGCGCCGCGAGACCCTGAAGCGCCATGAGCGCATCCACACGGGCGAGAAGCCCCACCAGTGCCCCGT
GTGTGGGAAGCGCTTCCGCGAATCCTTCCACTTGAGCAAGCATCACGTGGTGCACACGCGCGAGCGGCCC
TACAAGTGCGAGCTCTGCGGCAAGGTCTTCGGCTACCCGCAGAGCCTCACCCGCCACCGCCAGGTGCACC
GGCTCCAGCTGCCCTGCGCCCTGGCCGGGGCAGCCGGCCTCCCCTCCACCCAAGGCACACCGGGGGCCTG
TGGGCCCGGGGCCTCGGGCACGTCTGCAGGGCCCACCGATGGGCTGAGCTACGCCTGCTCGGACTGCGGC
GAGCACTTCCCGGATCTCTTTCACGTCATGAGTCACAAGGAGGTCCACATGGCAGAGAAGCCATACGGCT
GCGACGCCTGCGGCAAGACCTTCGGCTTCATCGAGAACCTCATGTGGCACAAGCTGGTCCACCAGGCCGC
CCCCGAGCGCCTGCTCCCGCCCGCACCCGGCGGCCTGCAGCCCCCGGACGGCTCCAGCGGCACGGATGCG
GCCAGCGTGCTGGACAACGGGCTGGCGGGGGAGGTGGGGGCGGCCGTGGCGGCACTGGCAGGGGTGTCTG
GGGGTGAGGACGCAGGCGGGGCGGCGGTGGCAGGTGCTGGCGGGGGTGCCAGTTCCGGCCCCGAGCGCTT
CAGCTGTGCCACGTGCGGCCAGAGTTTCAAGCACTTCCTGGGCCTCGTGACTCACAAGTACGTGCACCTG
GTGCGACGGACCCTGGGCTGCGGCCTCTGCGGCCAGAGCTTCGCGGGCGCCTACGACTTGCTCCTACACC
GCCGCAGCCATCGGCAGAAGCGGGGTTTCCGCTGCCCGGTGTGCGGGAAGCGCTTCTGGGAGGCGGCCCT
GCTGATGCGCCACCAGCGCTGCCACACGGAACAGCGGCCGTACCGATGTGGCGTGTGCGGCCGAGGCTTC
CTGCGCTCCTGGTACCTGCGGCAGCACCGCGTGGTGCACACTGGCGAGCGGGCCTTCAAGTGCGGCGTGT
GCGCCAAGCGCTTCGCGCAGTCGTCCAGCCTGGCAGAGCACCGGCGGCTGCACGCTGTGGCCCGGCCCCA
GCGCTGCAGCGCCTGTGGCAAGACCTTCCGCTACCGCTCCAACCTGCTGGAGCACCAGCGGCTGCACCTG
GGCGAGCGCGCCTACCGCTGTGAGCACTGCGGCAAGGGCTTCTTCTACCTGAGCTCCGTGCTGCGCCACC
AGCGCGCCCATGAGCCGCCGCGGCCCGAGCTCCGCTGCCCCGCCTGCCTCAAGGCCTTCAAGGATCCCGG
CTACTTCCGTAAGCACCTGGCTGCCCACCAGGGCGGCCGGCCCTTCCGCTGCTCCTCCTGCGGCGAGGGC
TTCGCCAACACCTACGGCCTCAAGAAACACCGCCTGGCGCACAAGGCCGAGAACCTCGGGGGGCCTGGAG
CAGGGGCGGGCACCTTGGCCGGGAAGGATGCCTAGTAATGAACTAGTCCGTAACTTGAAAGTATTTCGAT
TTCTTGGCTTTATATATCTTGTGGAAAGGACGAATCCTTTCCGAGATCCGCTCGGGTACGCGTTAAGTCG
ACAATCAACCTCTGGATTACAAAATTTGTGAAAGATTGACTGGTATTCTTAACTATGTTGCTCCTTTTAC
GCTATGTGGATACGCTGCTTTAATGCCTTTGTATCATGCTATTGCTTCCCGTATGGCTTTCATTTTCTCC
TCCTTGTATAAATCCTGGTTGCTGTCTCTTTATGAGGAGTTGTGGCCCGTTGTCAGGCAACGTGGCGTGG
TGTGCACTGTGTTTGCTGACGCAACCCCCACTGGTTGGGGCATTGCCACCACCTGTCAGCTCCTTTCCGG
GACTTTCGCTTTCCCCCTCCCTATTGCCACGGCGGAACTCATCGCCGCCTGCCTTGCCCGCTGCTGGACA
GGGGCTCGGCTGTTGGGCACTGACAATTCCGTGGTGTTGTCGGGGAAATCATCGTCCTTTCCTTGGCTGC
TCGCCTGTGTTGCCACCTGGATTCTGCGCGGGACGTCCTTCTGCTACGTCCCTTCGGCCCTCAATCCAGC
GGACCTTCCTTCCCGCGGCCTGCTGCCGGCTCTGCGGCCTCTTCCGCGTCTTCGCCTTCGCCCTCAGACG
AGTCGGATCTCCCTTTGGGCCGCCTCCCCGCGTCGACTTTAAGACCAATGACTTACAAGGCAGCTGTAGA
TCTTAGCCACTTTTTAAAAGAAAAGGGGGGACTGGAAGGGCTAATTCACTCCCAACGAAGACAAGATCTG
CTTTTTGCTTGTACTGGGTCTCTCTGGTTAGACCAGATCTGAGCCTGGGAGCTCTCTGGCTAACTAGGGA
ACCCACTGCTTAAGCCTCAATAAAGCTTGCCTTGAGTGCTTCAAGTAGTGTGTGCCCGTCTGTTGTGTGA
CTCTGGTAACTAGAGATCCCTCAGACCCTTTTAGTCAGTGTGGAAAATCTCTAGCAGTACGTATAGTAGT
TCATGTCATCTTATTATTCAGTATTTATAACTTGCAAAGAAATGAATATCAGAGAGTGAGAGGAACTTGT
TTATTGCAGCTTATAATGGTTACAAATAAAGCAATAGCATCACAAATTTCACAAATAAAGCATTTTTTTC
ACTGCATTCTAGTTGTGGTTTGTCCAAACTCATCAATGTATCTTATCATGTCTGGCTCTAGCTATCCCGC
CCCTAACTCCGCCCATCCCGCCCCTAACTCCGCCCAGTTCCGCCCATTCTCCGCCCCATGGCTGACTAAT
TTTTTTTATTTATGCAGAGGCCGAGGCCGCCTCGGCCTCTGAGCTATTCCAGAAGTAGTGAGGAGGCTTT
TTTGGAGGCCTAGGGACGTACCCAATTCGCCCTATAGTGAGTCGTATTACGCGCGCTCACTGGCCGTCGT
TTTACAACGTCGTGACTGGGAAAACCCTGGCGTTACCCAACTTAATCGCCTTGCAGCACATCCCCCTTTC
GCCAGCTGGCGTAATAGCGAAGAGGCCCGCACCGATCGCCCTTCCCAACAGTTGCGCAGCCTGAATGGCG
AATGGG
[124 nt withheld, positions 5957-6080]
C
[91 nt withheld, positions 6082-6172]
A
[49 nt withheld, positions 6174-6222]
CCTTTGACGTTGGAGTCCACGTTCTTT
[37 nt withheld, positions 6250-6286]
ACCCTATCTCGGTCTATTCTTTTGATTTATAAGGGATTTTGCCGATTTCGGCCTATTGGTTAAAAAATGA
GCTGATTTAACAAAAATTTAACGCGAATTTTAACAAAATATTAACGCTTACAATTTAGGTGGCACTTTTC
GGGGAAATGTGCGCGGAACCCCTATTTGTTTATTTTTCTAAATACATTCAAATATGTATCCGCTCATGAG
ACAATAACCCTGATAAATGCTTCAATAATATTGAAAAAGGAAGAGTATGAGTATTCAACATTTCCGTGTC
GCCCTTATTCCCTTTTTTGCGGCATTTTGCCTTCCTGTTTTTGCTCACCCAGAAACGCTGGTGAAAGTAA
AAGATGCTGAAGATCAGTTGGGTGCACGAGTGGGTTACATCGAACTGGATCTCAACAGCGGTAAGATCCT
TGAGAGTTTTCGCCCCGAAGAACGTTTTCCAATGATGAGCACTTTTAAAGTTCTGCTATGTGGCGCGGTA
TTATCCCGTATTGACGCCGGGCAAGAGCAACTCGGTCGCCGCATACACTATTCTCAGAATGACTTGGTTG
AGTACTCACCAGTCACAGAAAAGCATCTTACGGATGGCATGACAGTAAGAGAATTATGCAGTGCTGCCAT
AACCATGAGTGATAACACTGCGGCCAACTTACTTCTGACAACGATCGGAGGACCGAAGGAGCTAACCGCT
TTTTTGCACAACATGGGGGATCATGTAACTCGCCTTGATCGTTGGGAACCGGAGCTGAATGAAGCCATAC
CAAACGACGAGCGTGACACCACGATGCCTGTAGCAATGGCAACAACGTTGCGCAAACTATTAACTGGCGA
ACTACTTACTCTAGCTTCCCGGCAACAATTAATAGACTGGATGGAGGCGGATAAAGTTGCAGGACCACTT
CTGCGCTCGGCCCTTCCGGCTGGCTGGTTTATTGCTGATAAATCTGGAGCCGGTGAGCGTGGGTCTCGCG
GTATCATTGCAGCACTGGGGCCAGATGGTAAGCCCTCCCGTATCGTAGTTATCTACACGACGGGGAGTCA
GGCAACTATGGATGAACGAAATAGACAGATCGCTGAGATAGGTGCCTCACTGATTAAGCATTGGTAACTG
TCAGACCAAGTTTACTCATATATACTTTAGATTGATTTAAAACTTCATTTTTAATTTAAAAGGATCTAGG
TGAAGATCCTTTTTGATAATCTCATGACCAAAATCCCTTAACGTGAGTTTTCGTTCCACTGAGCGTCAGA
CCCCGTAGAAAAGATCAAAGGATCTTCTTGAGATCCTTTTTTTCTGCGCGTAATCTGCTGCTTGCAAACA
AAAAAACCACCGCTACCAGCGGTGGTTTGTTTGCCGGATCAAGAGCTACCAACTCTTTTTCCGAAGGTAA
CTGGCTTCAGCAGAGCGCAGATACCAAATACTGTTCTTCTAGTGTAGCCGTAGTTAGGCCACCACTTCAA
GAACTCTGTAGCACCGCCTACATACCTCGCTCTGCTAATCCTGTTACCAGTGGCTGCTGCCAGTGGCGAT
AAGTCGTGTCTTACCGGGTTGGACTCAAGACGATAGTTACCGGATAAGGCGCAGCGGTCGGGCTGAACGG
GGGGTTCGTGCACACAGCCCAGCTTGGAGCGAACGACCTACACCGAACTGAGATACCTACAGCGTGAGCT
ATGAGAAAGCGCCACGCTTCCCGAAGGGAGAAAGGCGGACAGGTATCCGGTAAGCGGCAGGGTCGGAACA
GGAGAGCGCACGAGGGAGCTTCCAGGGGGAAACGCCTGGTATCTTTATAGTCCTGTCGGGTTTCGCCACC
TCTGACTTGAGCGTCGATTTTTGTGATGCTCGTCAGGGGGGCGGAGCCTATGGAAAAACGCCAGCAACGC
GGCCTTTTTACGGTTCCTGGCCTTTTGCTGGCCTTTTGCTCACATGTTCTTTCCTGCGTTATCCCCTGAT
TCTGTGGATAACCGTATTACCGCCTTTGAGTGAGCTGATACCGCTCGCCGCAGCCGAACGACCGAGCGCA
GCGAGTCAGTGAGCGAGGAAGCGGAAGAGCGCCCAATACGCAAACCGCCTCTCCCCGCGCGTTGGCCGAT
TCATTAATGCAGCTGGCACGACAGGTTTCCCGACTGGAAAGCGGGCAGTGAGCGCAACGCAATTAATGTG
AGTTAGCTCACTCATTAGGCACCCCAGGCTTTACACTTTATGCTTCCGGCTCGTATGTTGTGTGGAATTG
TGAGCGGATAACAATTTCACACAGGAAACAGCTATGACCATGATTACGCCAAGCGCGCAATTAACCCTCA
CTAAAGGGAACAAAAGCTGGAGCTGCAAGCTTAATGTAGTCTTATGCAATACTCTTGTAGTCTTGCAACA
TGGTAACGATGAGTTAGCAACATGCCTTACAAGGAGAGAAAAAGCACCGTGCATGCCGATTGGTGGAAGT
AAGGTGGTACGATCGTGCCTTATTAGGAAGGCAACAGACGGGTCTGACATGGATTGGACGAACCACTGAA
TTGCCGCATTGCAGAGATATTGTATTTAAGTGCCTAGCTCGATACATAAACGGGTCTCTCTGGTTAGACC
AGATCTGAGCCTGGGAGCTCTCTGGCTAACTAGGGAACCCACTGCTTAAGCCTCAATAAAGCTTGCCTTG
AGTGCTTCAAGTAGTGTGTGCCCGTCTGTTGTGTGACTCTGGTAACTAGAGATCCCTCAGACCCTTTTAG
TCAGTGTGGAAAATCTCTAGCAGTGGCGCCCGAACAGGGACTTGAAAGCGAAAGGGAAACCAGAGGAGCT
CTCTCGACGCAGGACTCGGCTTGCTGAAGCGCGCACGGCAAGAGGCGAGGGGCGGCGACTGGTGAGTACG
CCAAAAATTTTGACTAGCGGAGGCTAGAAGGAGAGAGATGGGTGCGAGAGCGTCAGTATTAAGCGGGGGA
GAATTAGATCGCGATGGGAAAAAATTCGGTTAAGGCCAGGGGGAAAGAAAAAATATAAATTAAAACATAT
AGTATGGGCAAGCAGGGAGCTAGAACGATTCGCAGTTAATCCTGGCCTGTTAGAAACATCAGAAGGCTGT
AGACAAATACTGGGACAGCTACAACCATCCCTTCAGACAGGATCAGAAGAACTTAGATCATTATATAATA
CAGTAGCAACCCTCTATTGTGTGCATCAAAGGATAGAGATAAAAGACACCAAGGAAGCTTTAGACAAGAT
AGAGGAAGAGCAAAACAAAAGTAAGACCACCGCACAGCAAGCGGCCGCTGATCTTCAGACCTGGAGGAGG
AGATATGAGGGACAATTGGAGAAGTGAATTATATAAATATAAAGTAGTAAAAATTGAACCATTAGGAGTA
GCACCCACCAAGGCAAAGAGAAGAGTGGTGCAGAGAGAAAAAAGAGCAGTGGGAATAGGAGCTTTGTTCC
TTGGGTTCTTGGGAGCAGCAGGAAGCACTATGGGCGCAGCGTCAATGACGCTGACGGTACAGGCCAGACA
ATTATTGTCTGGTATAGTGCAGCAGCAGAACAATTTGCTGAGGGCTATTGAGGCGCAACAGCATCTGTTG
CAACTCACAGTCTGGGGCATCAAGCAGCTCCAGGCAAGAATCCTGGCTGTGGAAAGATACCTAAAGGATC
AACAGCTCCTGGGGATTTGGGGTTGCTCTGGAAAACTCATTTGCACCACTGCTGTGCCTTGGAATGCTAG
TTGGAGTAATAAATCTCTGGAACAGATTTGGAATCACACGACCTGGATGGAGTGGGACAGAGAAATTAAC
AATTACACAAGCTTAATACACTCCTTAATTGAAGAATCGCAAAACCAGCAAGAAAAGAATGAACAAGAAT
TATTGGAATTAGATAAATGGGCAAGTTTGTGGAATTGGTTTAACATAACAAATTGGCTGTGGTATATAAA
ATTATTCATAATGATAGTAGGAGGCTTGGTAGGTTTAAGAATAGTTTTTGCTGTACTTTCTATAGTGAAT
AGAGTTAGGCAGGGATATTCACCATTATCGTTTCAGACCCACCTCCCAACCCCGAGGGGACCCATGCATT
GCATCTCAATTAGTCAGCAACCAGGTGTGGAAAGTCCCCAGGCTCCCCAGCAGGCAGAAGTATGCAAAGC
ATGCGTCTCAATTAGTCAGCAACCATAGTCCCGCCCCTAACTCCGCCCATCCCGCCCCTAACTCCGCCCA
GTTCCGCCCATTCTCCGCCCCATGGCTGACTAATTTTTTTTATTTATGCAGAGGCCGAGGCCGCCTCGGC
CTCTGAGCTATTCCAGAAGTAGTGAGGAGGCTTTTTTGGAGGCCTAGGCTTTTGCAAAAAGCTTTCTAGA
GGTACCACCGGAGCTTACCATGACCGAGTACAAGCCCACGGTGCGCCTCGCCACCCGCGACGACGTCCCC
AGGGCCGTACGCACCCTCGCCGCCGCGTTCGCCGACTACCCCGCCACGCGCCACACCGTCGATCCGGACC
GCCACATCGAGCGGGTCACCGAGCTGCAAGAACTCTTCCTCACGCGCGTCGGGCTCGACATCGGCAAGGT
GTGGGTCGCGGACGACGGCGCCGCCGTGGCGGTCTGGACCACGCCGGAGAGCGTCGAAGCGGGGGCGGTG
TTCGCCGAGATCGGCCCGCGCATGGCCGAGTTGAGCGGTTCCCGGCTGGCCGCGCAGCAACAGATGGAAG
GCCTCCTGGCGCCGCACCGGCCCAAGGAGCCCGCGTGGTTCCTGGCCACCGTCGGCGTCTCGCCCGACCA
CCAGGGCAAGGGTCTGGGCAGCGCCGTCGTGCTCCCCGGAGTGGAGGCGGCCGAGCGCGCCGGGGTGCCC
GCCTTCCTGGAGACCTCCGCGCCCCGCAACCTCCCCTTCTACGAGCGGCTCGGCTTCACCGTCACCGCCG
ACGTCGAGGTGCCCGAAGGACCGCGCACCTGGTGCATGACCCGCAAGCCCGGTGCCAGTTAACGAATTCT
AGATCTTGAGACAAATGGCAGTATTCATCCACAATTTTAAAAGAAAAGGGGGGATTGGGGGGTACAGTGC
AGGGGAAAGAATAGTAGACATAATAGCAACAGACATACAAACTAAAGAATTACAAAAACAAATTACAAAA
ATTCAAAATTTTCGGGTTTATTACAGGGACAGCAGAGATCCACTTTGGCGCCGGCTCGAGGCCTGCAGGT
GCAAAGATGGATAAAGTTTTAAACAGAGAGGAATCTTTGCAGCTAATGGACCTTCTAGGTCTTGAAAGGA
GTGGGAATT
