>Addgene plasmid #144160 | TFORF2869 | depositor partial sequence | sequence record 284604 | Insert
ACCGCCACCATGGAGGCGAACCCAGCGGGCAGCGGCGCCGGGGGTGGCGGGAGCAGCGGCATCGGGGGCG
AGGACGGGGTGCACTTCCAGAGCTACCCCTTCGACTTCCTGGAATTCCTCAACCACCAGCGCTTCGAGCC
CATGGAACTGTATGGGGAACACGCCAAGGCGGTGGCGGCCCTGCCCTGCGCCCCCGGCCCCCCGCCGCAG
CCCCCGCCGCAGCCCCCTCCCCCGCAGTATGACTACCCGCCCCAGTCCACCTTCAAGCCCAAGGCGGAGG
TGCCCTCCTCGTCCTCGTCCTCGTCCTCCTCCTCCTCCTCTTCGTCCTCCTCGTCGTCATCTTCGTCCTC
TTCCTCTTCCCAAGCCAAGAAGCCCGATCCGCCCCTGCCGCCCGCCTTCGGGGCGCCCCCTCCTCCCCTC
TTTGACGCTGCTTTCCCCACTCCGCAGTGGGGCATCGTGGACCTCTCGGGGCACCAGCACTTGTTTGGGA
ACCTGAAGCGAGGAGGGCCCGCGTCCGGGCCGGGGGTGACGCCTGGGCTGGGCGCTCCCGCGGGGGCCCC
AGGGCCGCTTCCTGCCCCCTCGCAGACCCCGCCAGGACCCCCCGCGGCGGCGGCCTGCGACCCCACCAAG
GACGACAAGGGCTACTTCCGGAGACTGAAGTACCTGATGGAGCGGCGCTTCCCCTGCGGCGTGTGCCAGA
AGTCCTTCAAGCAGTCCTCGCACCTGGTCCAGCACATGCTGGTGCACTCGGGGGAGAGGCCCTACGAATG
CGGCGTCTGCGGCCGCACCTACAACCACGTGTCCAGCCTCATCCGCCACCGCCGCTGCCACAAGGACGTG
CCACCGGCCGCGGGGGGCCCGCCCCAGCCCGGCCCCCACCTCCCGCCGCTGGGCCTCCCAGCACCCGCTG
CCAGCGCCGCCACCGCCGCCGCCCCCTCCACGGTGTCCTCGGGCCCTCCAGCCACGCCCGTGGCGCCTGC
CCCCTCCGCAGACGGGAGCGCCGCCCCTGCTGGTGTTGGGGTGCCCCCTCCTGCCACCGGGGGTGGCGAT
GGCCCGTTCGCCTGCCCACTCTGCTGGAAGGTTTTCAAGAAGCCCAGTCACCTCCACCAGCACCAGATCA
TCCACACGGGCGAGAAGCCCTTCTCCTGCTCCGTGTGCAGCAAAAGCTTCAACCGCAGGGAGAGTCTGAA
GCGCCACGTGAAGACGCACTCGGCCGACCTCCTGCGCCTGCCCTGCGGCATCTGCGGGAAGGCCTTCCGC
GACGCCTCCTACCTCCTCAAGCACCAGGCGGCCCACGCGGGGGCGGGCGCCGGGGGGCCTCGGCCCGTGT
ACCCCTGCGACCTGTGCGGCAAGTCCTACTCGGCTCCGCAGAGCCTGCTCCGCCACAAGGCCGCCCACGC
CCCGCCCGCTGCCGCTGCGGAGGCGCCCAAGGACGGGGCGGCCTCGGCCCCGCAGCCCCCGCCCACCTTC
CCCCCGGGCCCGTACCTCCTGCCCCCCGACCCTCCCACCACAGACAGCGAGAAGGCGGCGGCGGCCGCGG
CGGCGGTGGTGTACGGCGCTGTGCCCGTCCCGCTCCTGGGCGCCCACCCGCTGCTGCTCGGCGGCGCGGG
GACCAGCGGGGCGGGAGGCTCGGGCGCCAGCGTCCCAGGAAAGACGTTCTGCTGCGGCATCTGCGGGCGC
GGCTTCGGGCGCCGCGAGACCCTGAAGCGCCATGAGCGCATCCACACGGGCGAGAAGCCCCACCAGTGCC
CCGTGTGTGGGAAGCGCTTCCGCGAATCCTTCCACTTGAGCAAGCATCACGTGGTGCACACGCGCGAGCG
GCCCTACAAGTGCGAGCTCTGCGGCAAGGTCTTCGGCTACCCGCAGAGCCTCACCCGCCACCGCCAGGTG
CACCGGCTCCAGCTGCCCTGCGCCCTGGCCGGGGCAGCCGGCCTCCCCTCCACCCAAGGCACACCGGGGG
CCTGTGGGCCCGGGGCCTCGGGCACGTCTGCAGGGCCCACCGATGGGCTGAGCTACGCCTGCTCGGACTG
CGGCGAGCACTTCCCGGATCTCTTTCACGTCATGAGTCACAAGGAGGTCCACATGGCAGAGAAGCCATAC
GGCTGCGACGCCTGCGGCAAGACCTTCGGCTTCATCGAGAACCTCATGTGGCACAAGCTGGTCCACCAGG
CCGCCCCCGAGCGCCTGCTCCCGCCCGCACCCGGCGGCCTGCAGCCCCCGGACGGCTCCAGCGGCACGGA
TGCGGCCAGCGTGCTGGACAACGGGCTGGCGGGGGAGGTGGGGGCGGCCGTGGCGGCACTGGCAGGGGTG
TCTGGGGGTGAGGACGCAGGCGGGGCGGCGGTGGCAGGTGCTGGCGGGGGTGCCAGTTCCGGCCCCGAGC
GCTTCAGCTGTGCCACGTGCGGCCAGAGTTTCAAGCACTTCCTGGGCCTCGTGACTCACAAGTACGTGCA
CCTGGTGCGACGGACCCTGGGCTGCGGCCTCTGCGGCCAGAGCTTCGCGGGCGCCTACGACTTGCTCCTA
CACCGCCGCAGCCATCGGCAGAAGCGGGGTTTCCGCTGCCCGGTGTGCGGGAAGCGCTTCTGGGAGGCGG
CCCTGCTGATGCGCCACCAGCGCTGCCACACGGAACAGCGGCCGTACCGATGTGGCGTGTGCGGCCGAGG
CTTCCTGCGCTCCTGGTACCTGCGGCAGCACCGCGTGGTGCACACTGGCGAGCGGGCCTTCAAGTGCGGC
GTGTGCGCCAAGCGCTTCGCGCAGTCGTCCAGCCTGGCAGAGCACCGGCGGCTGCACGCTGTGGCCCGGC
CCCAGCGCTGCAGCGCCTGTGGCAAGACCTTCCGCTACCGCTCCAACCTGCTGGAGCACCAGCGGCTGCA
CCTGGGCGAGCGCGCCTACCGCTGTGAGCACTGCGGCAAGGGCTTCTTCTACCTGAGCTCCGTGCTGCGC
CACCAGCGCGCCCATGAGCCGCCGCGGCCCGAGCTCCGCTGCCCCGCCTGCCTCAAGGCCTTCAAGGATC
CCGGCTACTTCCGTAAGCACCTGGCTGCCCACCAGGGCGGCCGGCCCTTCCGCTGCTCCTCCTGCGGCGA
GGGCTTCGCCAACACCTACGGCCTCAAGAAACACCGCCTGGCGCACAAGGCCGAGAACCTCGGGGGGCCT
GGAGCAGGGGCGGGCACCTTGGCCGGGAAGGATGCCTAGTAATGAACTAGTCCGTAACTTGAAAGTATTT
CGATTTCTTGGCTTTATATATCTTGTGGAAAGGACGAATCCTTTCCGAGATCCGCTCGGGT
