>Addgene plasmid #144160 | TFORF2869 | depositor partial sequence | sequence record 284605 | Barcode
ATCCTTTCCGAGATCCGCTCGGGT
